Addgene plasmid #41630: TMEM138-mCherry
Depositing lab: Joseph Gleeson. Depositing organization: University of California, San Diego (UCSD). Publication: Evolutionarily assembled cis-regulatory module at a human ciliopathy locus. Lee JH, Silhavy JL, Lee JE, Al-Gazali L, Thomas S, Davis EE, Bielas SL, Hill KJ, Iannicelli M, Brancati F, Gabriel SB, Russ C, Logan CV, Sharif SM, Bennett CP, Abe M, Hildebrandt F, Diplas BH, Attie-Bitach T, Katsanis N, Rajab A, Koul R, Sztriha L, Waters ER, Ferro-Novick S, Woods CG, Johnson CA, Valente EM, Zaki MS, Gleeson JG. Science. 2012 Feb 24;335(6071):966-9. Epub 2012 Jan 26. 10.1126/science.1213506 PubMed 22282472.
Backbone
  Vector backbone: pcDNA3.1
  Backbone manufacturer: Invitrogen
  Modifications to backbone: added C-terminal mCherry
  Vector type: Mammalian Expression
  Selectable markers: Neomycin (select with G418)
Growth in bacteria
  Bacterial resistance: Ampicillin, 100 μg/mL
  Growth temperature: 37°C
  Growth strain: DH5alpha
  Copy number: High Copy
Gene/Insert
  Gene/Insert name: Transmembrane Protein 138 (alt name: TMEM138)
  Species: H. sapiens (human)
  Entrez Gene: TMEM138 (a.k.a. HSPC196)
  Promoter: CMV
  Tag / fusion protein: mCherry (C terminal on insert)
  Cloning method: Unknown
  Sequencing primers: 5′ CMV-F; 3′ mCherry-R for insert; BGH-rev for vector
Terms and licenses: Academic/Nonprofit Terms; Industry Terms: Not Available to Industry
How to cite: TMEM138-mCherry was a gift from Joseph Gleeson (Addgene plasmid # 41630 ; http://n2t.net/addgene:41630 ; RRID:Addgene_41630)
