[The description below was written by a language model from this plasmid's Addgene catalogue record.]
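Description:
TMEM138-mCherry is a mammalian expression plasmid built on the pcDNA3.1 backbone, modified to carry an mCherry coding sequence downstream of the cloning site so that inserts are expressed as C-terminal red fluorescent fusions. It is maintained in E. coli as a high-copy plasmid under ampicillin selection. It also carries the neomycin resistance marker, which allows G418 selection of stably transfected mammalian cells. No feature table accompanies the record, so the exact positions of elements, the linker between insert and tag, and the cloning method are not stated.

The payload is the human TMEM138 open reading frame (transmembrane protein 138, also known as HSPC196), driven by the strong constitutive CMV promoter and fused at its C terminus to mCherry. The listing of a BGH reverse sequencing primer is consistent with the bovine growth hormone polyadenylation signal that normally terminates transcription in pcDNA3.1 vectors. Transfection into cultured mammalian cells therefore produces a red fluorescent TMEM138 fusion protein that can be followed by live or fixed-cell microscopy.

The associated publication concerns a cis-regulatory module at a human ciliopathy locus. This suggests the construct was made to visualise the subcellular localisation and trafficking of TMEM138 in that setting, for example alongside other proteins tagged with a different fluorophore, although the record does not spell out a specific application. The fusion could also serve for overexpression studies in which mCherry marks the transfected cells.
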