>Addgene plasmid #41630 | TMEM138-mCherry | addgene partial sequence | sequence record 60882 | BGH_rev
AGCTACTTGTACAGCTCGTCCATGCCGCCGGTGGAGTGGCGGCCCTCGGCGCGTTCGTACTGTTCCACGA
TGGTGTAGTCCTCGTTGTGGGAGGTGATGTCCAACTTGATGTTGACGTTGTAGGCGCCGGGCAGCTGCAC
GGGCTTCTTGGCCTTGTAGGTGGTCTTGACCTCAGCGTCGTAGTGGCCGCCGTCCTTCAGCTTCAGCCTC
TGCTTGATCTCGCCCTTCAGGGCGCCGTCCTCGGGGTACATCCGCTCGGAGGAGGCCTCCCAGCCCATGG
TCTTCTTCTGCATTACGGGGCCGTCGGAGGGGAAGTTGGTGCCGCGCAGCTTCACCTTGTAGATGAACTC
GCCGTCCTGCAGGGAGGAGTCCTGGGTCACGGTCACCACGCCGCCGTCCTCGAAGTTCATCACGCGCTCC
CACTTGAAGCCCTCGGGGAAGGACAGCTTCAAGTAGTCGGGGATGTCGGCGGGGTGCTTCACGTAGGCCT
TGGAGCCGTACATGAACTGAGGGGACAGGATGTCCCAGGCGAAGGGCAGGGGGCCACCCTTGGTCACCTT
CAGCTTGGCGGTCTGGGTGCCCTCGTAGGGGCGGCCCTCGCCCTCGCCCTCGATCTCGAACTCGTGGCCG
TTCACGGAGCCCTCCATGTGCACCTTGAAGCGCATGAACTCCTTGATGATGGCCATGTTATCCTCCTCGC
CCTTGCTCACCATACGCGTCCTTCGAACTTGCATGAACTCCTTGCGCAGCCACAAAGAGTCCTGGTAGAA
GTGAGGATCGCCTAGTCTTACGGCTGTCCGTTTATAGAAGTAGCAGTACAACACTGCTGCTAGTCTCTGG
AATACAAACAGCATTTGAAGTCCATCTGTCCATATGAAGCTGTTGG
