>Addgene plasmid #41630 | TMEM138-mCherry | addgene partial sequence | sequence record 61278 | mCherry-R 5'-TTGGTCACCTTCAGCTTGG-3'
CCTCGATCTCGAACTCGTGGCCGTTCACGGAGCCCTCCATGTGCACCTTGAAGCGCATGAACTCCTTGAT
GATGGCCATGTTATCCTCCTCGCCCTTGCTCACCATACGCGTCCTTCGAACTTGCATGAACTCCTTGCGC
AGCCACAAAGAGTCCTGGTAGAAGTGAGGATCGCCTAGTCTTACGGCTGTCCGTTTATAGAAGTAGCAGT
ACAACACTGCTGCTAGTCTCTGGAATACAAACAGCATTTGAAGTCCATCTGTCCATATGAAGCTGTTGGA
GTTTTTCCAGCGTAAGTTCATGACCCAGACATGAAGGGAGATGCTGAGGGCAAAGTACACAGCTGTCAGG
ATGATGGTCCCTTTGAACTTATGGAATAGGAGGTTGACCAGGCCAGCCTGGAAGACGAAGGTGTTGAAGA
ACATGAGGAAAATGATGATGATGTTGAAGAGGACTGCAATATCCTGGATGATGAAGAGCACAAGCTGGAT
GACAGGAGTCTTTTGGAGCAGTTCTGAGAAGGAATTGACAAAGAGGTCATAGGACAGCAGCAGGAACTGC
AGAGAGAGCACCAGGCTGTAGTTACTGGTCTGGAGCATCTTCCTTCTGTTTTCTCGGGCCCCCAAGGGCA
CATCCCACAGTTCCCAGAAAACCGCTCCTGGCTGTCTCCCTACCACTGAGGGAGAGGCTTCTAGTTCCTT
TGAATGAGAGCTGTTTCCCTTGCTCTAAGGCAAGCACCTCCAAACTCCAACGTCGGTTGTCAAGGGCGAA
TTCCACCACACTGGACTAGTGGATCCGAGCTCGGTACCAAGCTTAAGTTTAAACGCTAGCCAGCTTGGGT
CTCCCTATAGTGAGTCGTATTAATTTCGATAAGCCAGTAAGCAGTGGGTTCTCTAGTTAGCCAGAGAGCT
CTGCTTATATAGACCTCCCACCGTACACGCC
